Addgene plasmid #23864: pDONR223-DGUOK
Depositing lab: William Hahn & David Root. Depositing organization: Dana-Farber Cancer Institute. Publication: COT drives resistance to RAF inhibition through MAP kinase pathway reactivation. Johannessen CM, Boehm JS, Kim SY, Thomas SR, Wardwell L, Johnson LA, Emery CM, Stransky N, Cogdill AP, Barretina J, Caponigro G, Hieronymus H, Murray RR, Salehi-Ashtiani K, Hill DE, Vidal M, Zhao JJ, Yang X, Alkan O, Kim S, Harris JL, Wilson CJ, Myer VE, Finan PM, Root DE, Roberts TM, Golub T, Flaherty KT, Dummer R, Weber BL, Sellers WR, Schlegel R, Wargo JA, Hahn WC, Garraway LA. Nature. 2010 Dec 16;468(7326):968-72. doi: 10.1038/nature09627 PubMed 21107320.
Backbone
  Vector backbone: pDONR223
  Backbone manufacturer: Invitrogen
  Backbone size w/o insert (bp): 5005
  Vector type: Gateway Donor vector
Growth in bacteria
  Bacterial resistance: Spectinomycin, 50 μg/mL
  Growth temperature: 37°C
  Growth strain: DH5alpha
  Copy number: High Copy
Gene/Insert
  Gene/Insert name: DGUOK (alt name: deoxyguanosine kinase)
  Species: H. sapiens (human)
  Insert size (bp): 834
  Entrez Gene: DGUOK (a.k.a. MTDPS3, NCPH, NCPH1, PEOB4, dGK)
  Cloning method: Gateway Cloning
  Sequencing primers: 5′ M13pUC-fwd; 3′ M13rev
Terms and licenses: Academic/Nonprofit Terms; Industry Terms: Not Available to Industry
Depositor comments: The ORF has no Stop codon. This design enables easy recombination into a destination vector to add an epitope tag of choice and Stop codon to the ORF. Do NOT use this plasmid directly for transfections. A set of 4 custom lentiviral vectors is available ( pLX301 (http://www.addgene.org/25895/) , pLX302 (http://www.addgene.org/25896/) , pLX303 (http://www.addgene.org/25897/) , pLX304 (http://www.addgene.org/25890/) ) to be used to express these ORFs in mammalian cells. These plasmids are not included in the kit and must be ordered separately.
How to cite: pDONR223-DGUOK was a gift from William Hahn & David Root (Addgene plasmid # 23864 ; http://n2t.net/addgene:23864 ; RRID:Addgene_23864)
