[The description below was written by a language model from this plasmid's Addgene catalogue record.]
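Description:
pDONR223-DGUOK is a Gateway entry clone built on the Invitrogen pDONR223 donor backbone (about 5 kb without insert), carrying the open reading frame of human DGUOK, which encodes deoxyguanosine kinase. The insert is recorded as 834 bp and was introduced by Gateway recombination. In a clone of this kind the ORF would normally sit between attL recombination sites, although no feature table is provided to confirm the flanking elements. The plasmid is maintained in E. coli as a high-copy vector under spectinomycin selection. The listed sequencing primers are standard M13 forward and reverse primers that read into the insert from either side.

The ORF was deliberately cloned without a stop codon. This "open" configuration allows it to be shuttled by recombination into a destination vector that supplies a C-terminal epitope tag of the user's choice together with the stop codon. The record lists no promoter driving the insert, and the depositors state explicitly that the plasmid should not be used directly for transfection; it serves as a transfer and storage intermediate rather than an expression construct. For expression in mammalian cells, the depositors point to a companion set of four custom lentiviral destination vectors (pLX301 to pLX304) that accept these ORFs. The comments also refer to a kit, so the clone is distributed as part of a larger ORF collection, and the associated publication concerns resistance to RAF inhibition through reactivation of the MAP kinase pathway. This suggests use in gain-of-function expression studies, though the record does not describe a specific role for DGUOK in that work.
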