>Addgene plasmid #23864 | pDONR223-DGUOK | depositor partial sequence | sequence record 11045 | Author sequence
[831 nt withheld, positions 1-831]
TAA
