>Addgene plasmid #23864 | pDONR223-DGUOK | addgene partial sequence | sequence record 29658 | 23864 with M13pUC-fwd
CTCGGGCCCAATAATGATTTTATTTTGACTGATAGTGACCTGTTCGTTGCAACAAATTGATGAGCAATGC
TTTTTTATAATGCCAACTTTGTACAAAAAAGTTGGC
[638 nt withheld, positions 107-744]
